Addgene plasmid #63996: pST50Trc4-STRNDHFR
Purpose: (Empty Backbone) Position 4 transfer plasmid for pST44 polycistronic plasmid suite; N-term cleavable single tag; contains DHFR gene in BamHI-NgoMIV cassette as positive control
Depositing lab: Song Tan. Depositing organization: Pennsylvania State University. Publication: The pST44 polycistronic expression system for producing protein complexes in Escherichia coli. Tan S, Kern RC, Selleck W. Protein Expr Purif. 2005 Apr;40(2):385-95. 10.1016/j.pep.2004.12.002 PubMed 15766881.
Backbone
  Vector backbone: pST50Trc
  Vector type: Bacterial Expression
  Tag / fusion protein: Strep II (STR); TEV cleavable (N terminal on backbone)
Growth in bacteria
  Bacterial resistance: Ampicillin, 100 μg/mL
  Growth temperature: 37°C
  Growth strain: DH5alpha
  Copy number: Unknown
Gene/Insert
  Gene/Insert name: None
  Tag / fusion protein: Strep II (STR); TEV cleavable (N terminal on backbone)
Terms and licenses: Academic/Nonprofit Terms; Industry Terms: Not Available to Industry
Depositor comments: Replace DHFR with GOI using BamHI/NgoMIV; Clone out cassette using BspEI/MluI
How to cite: pST50Trc4-STRNDHFR was a gift from Song Tan (Addgene plasmid # 63996 ; http://n2t.net/addgene:63996 ; RRID:Addgene_63996)
