[The description below was written by a language model from this plasmid's Addgene catalogue record and pLannotate feature annotations shown in this document.]
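Description:
pST50Trc4-STRNDHFR is a small (about 3.3 kb) bacterial expression plasmid built on the pST50Trc backbone. It serves as the position 4 transfer vector in the pST44 polycistronic suite, which is used to co-express protein complexes in Escherichia coli. It is propagated in E. coli under ampicillin selection, conferred by a TEM-type beta-lactamase (bla) gene with its own promoter followed by an fd terminator. Replication comes from a ColE1/pMB1-type origin, and the pBR322-derived bom region and the rop gene are also annotated. Rop normally moderates copy number, although the catalogue lists copy number as unknown.

The expression cassette consists of a T7 promoter and the phage T7 gene 10 ribosome binding site, followed by an N-terminal Strep II tag and a TEV protease cleavage site, so the affinity tag can be removed after purification. Downstream sits the E. coli dihydrofolate reductase gene (folA/DHFR), and the cassette ends in a T7 terminator. The short 9xHis, SET1 and mbeC fragments in the feature table are partial automated matches, probably incidental, and the catalogue entry describes only a single Strep II tag.

DHFR occupies a BamHI–NgoMIV cassette and acts as a positive control for expression. Users replace it with a gene of interest through those two sites. The resulting tagged translation cassette is then excised with BspEI and MluI and moved into the fourth slot of a pST44 polycistronic plasmid. The plasmid is therefore catalogued as an empty backbone, not as a vector for a specific insert.
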