Features (pLannotate 1.2.2; 15 found; start..end, strand, type, name):
     27..45      +  promoter       T7 promoter: promoter for bacteriophage T7 RNA polymerase
     83..105     +  RBS            RBS: efficient ribosome binding site from bacteriophage T7 gene 10 (Olins and Rangwala, 1989)
    122..141     +  CDS            Strep-Tag II (fragment): peptide that binds Strep-Tactin®, an engineered form of streptavidin
    151..167     -  CDS            9xHis (fragment): 9xHis affinity tag
    167..185     +  CDS            TEV site (fragment): tobacco etch virus (TEV) protease recognition and cleavage site
    191..664     +  CDS            folA: DYR_ECOLI - Also known as tmrA. Experimental evidence at protein level: Swiss-Prot protein existence level 1. Key enzyme in folate metabolism. Catalyzes an essential reaction for de novo glycine and purine synthesis, and for DNA precursor synthesis. From Escherichia coli (strain K12).
    699..748     +  CDS            SET1 (fragment): solubility-enhancement tag derived from T7 phage gene 10B
    756..803     +  terminator     T7 terminator: transcription terminator for bacteriophage T7 RNA polymerase
    868..959     +  promoter       AmpR promoter: bla
    960..1817    +  CDS            bla: BLAT_ECOLX - Experimental evidence at protein level: Swiss-Prot protein existence level 1. TEM-type are the most prevalent beta-lactamases in enterobacteria; they hydrolyze the beta-lactam bond in susceptible beta-lactam antibiotics, thus conferring resistance to penicillins and cephalosporins. TEM-3 and TEM-4 are capable of hydrolyzing cefotaxime and ceftazidime. TEM-5 is capable of hydrolyzing ceftazidime. TEM-6 is capable of hydrolyzing ceftazidime and aztreonam. TEM-8/CAZ-2, TEM- 16/CAZ-7 and TEM-24/CAZ-6 are markedly active against ceftazidime. IRT- 4 shows resistance to beta-lactamase in
   1824..1863    +  terminator     fd terminator: central terminator from bacteriophage fd (Otsuka and Kunisawa, 1982)
   1894..2482    +  rep_origin     ori: high-copy-number ColE1/pMB1/pBR322/pUC origin of replication
   2668..2807    -  misc_feature   bom: basis of mobility region from pBR322
   2909..3100    -  CDS            rop: Rop protein, which maintains plasmids at low copy number; rop
   3140..3250    +  CDS            mbeC (fragment): MBEC_ECOLX - Experimental evidence at protein level: Swiss-Prot protein existence level 1. Required for efficient mobilization of ColE1 plasmid and is thus essential to promote the specific transfer of the plasmid during conjugation. Probably functions by inducing DNA bending, helping the MbeA relaxase to melt the DNA around the nic site and cleave the phosphodiester bond. Binds specifically double-stranded DNA (dsDNA) containing the ColE1 oriT but does not recognize the inverted repeat (IR). From Escherichia coli.
>Addgene plasmid #63996 | pST50Trc4-STRNDHFR | depositor full sequence | sequence record 177402 | Full Sequence
GGCACCATGCATCGATCCCGCGAAATTAATACGACTCACTATAGGGAGACCACAACGGTTTCCCTCCGGC
TCCGGAAATAATTTTGTTTAACTTTAAGAAGGAGATATACATATGGCAAGCTGGAGCCACCCGCAGTTCG
AGAAAGGATCTGGTGGTGGTGGTGGTGAAAACCTGTACTTCCAGGGATCCATCAGTCTGATTGCGGCGCT
AGCGGTAGATCGCGTTATCGGCATGGAAAACGCCATGCCATGGAACCTGCCTGCCGATCTCGCCTGGTTT
AAACGCAACACCTTAAATAAACCCGTGATTATGGGGCGCCATACCTGGGAATCAATCGGTAGGCCTTTGC
CCGGCCGCAAAAATATTATCCTCAGCAGTCAACCCGGGACCGATGATCGGGTTACCTGGGTTAAATCGGT
CGACGAAGCCATCGCGGCGTGTGGTGACGTACCAGAAATCATGGTGATTGGCGGCGGACGCGTTTATGAA
CAGTTCTTGCCAAAAGCGCAAAAACTGTATCTGACGCATATCGATGCAGAAGTGGAAGGCGACACCCATT
TTCCGGATTACGAGCCGGATGACTGGGAATCGGTATTCAGCGAATTCCACGATGCTGATGCGCAGAACTC
GCATAGCTATTGTTTCGAAATCCTCGAGCGTCGTGCCGGCTAATGTACAACGCGTGCGCGCTGATCCGGC
TGCTAACAAAGCCCGAAAGGAAGCTGAGTTGGCTGCTGCCACCGCTGAGCAATAACTAGCATAACCCCTT
GGGGCCTCTAAACGGGTCTTGAGGGGTTTTTTGCTGAAAGGAGGAACTATATCGGGATTAGCCCGCCTAA
TGAGCGGGCTTTTTTTTAATTCCCCTATTTGTTTATTTTTCTAAATACATTCAAATATGTATCCGCTCAT
GAGACAATAACCCTGATAAATGCTTCAATAATATTGAAAAAGGAAGAGTATGAGTATTCAACATTTCCGT
GTCGCCCTTATTCCCTTTTTTGCGGCATTTTGCCTTCCTGTTTTTGCTCACCCAGAAACGCTCGTGAAAG
TAAAAGACGCAGAGGACCAATTGGGGGCACGAGTGGGATACATAGAACTGGACTTGAATAGCGGTAAAAT
CCTTGAGAGTTTTCGCCCTGAAGAGCGTTTTCCAATGATGAGCACTTTCAAAGTTCTGCTATGTGGAGCA
GTATTATCCCGTGTAGATGCGGGGCAAGAGCAACTCGGACGACGAATACACTATTCGCAGAATGACTTGG
TTGAATACTCCCCAGTGACAGAAAAGCACCTTACGGACGGAATGACGGTAAGAGAATTATGTAGTGCCGC
CATAACGATGAGTGATAACACTGCGGCGAACTTACTTCTGACAACCATCGGTGGACCGAAGGAATTAACC
GCTTTTTTGCACAATATGGGAGACCATGTAACTCGCCTTGACCGTTGGGAACCAGAACTGAATGAAGCCA
TACCAAACGACGAGCGAGACACCACAATGCCTGCGGCAATGGCAACAACATTACGCAAACTATTAACTGG
CGAACTACTTACTCTGGCTTCACGGCAACAATTAATAGACTGGCTTGAAGCGGATAAAGTTGCAGGACCA
CTACTGCGTTCGGCACTTCCTGCTGGCTGGTTTATTGCTGATAAATCTGGGGCAGGAGAGCGTGGTTCAC
GGGGTATCATTGCCGCACTTGGACCAGATGGTAAGCCTTCCCGTATCGTAGTTATCTACACGACGGGTAG
TCAGGCAACTATGGACGAACGAAATAGACAGATTGCTGAAATAGGGGCTTCACTGATTAAGCATTGGTAA
ACCGATACAATTAAAGGCTCCTTTTGGAGCCTTTTTTTTTGGACGGACCGGTAGAAAAGATCAAAGGATC
TTCTTGAGATCCTTTTTTTCTGCGCGTAATCTGCTGCTTGCAAACAAAAAAACCACCGCTACCAGCGGTG
GTTTGTTTGCCGGATCAAGAGCTACCAACTCTTTTTCCGAAGGTAACTGGCTTCAGCAGAGCGCAGATAC
CAAATACTGTCCTTCTAGTGTAGCCGTAGTTAGGCCACCACTTCAAGAACTCTGTAGCACCGCCTACATA
CCTCGCTCTGCTAATCCTGTTACCAGTGGCTGCTGCCAGTGGCGATAAGTCGTGTCTTACCGGGTTGGAC
TCAAGACGATAGTTACCGGATAAGGCGCAGCGGTCGGGCTGAACGGGGGGTTCGTGCACACAGCCCAGCT
TGGAGCGAACGACCTACACCGAACTGAGATACCTACAGCGTGAGCTATGAGAAAGCGCCACGCTTCCCGA
AGGGAGAAAGGCGGACAGGTATCCGGTAAGCGGCAGGGTCGGAACAGGAGAGCGCACGAGGGAGCTTCCA
GGGGGAAACGCCTGGTATCTTTATAGTCCTGTCGGGTTTCGCCACCTCTGACTTGAGCGTCGATTTTTGT
GATGCTCGTCAGGGGGGCGGAGCCTATGGAAAAACGCCAGCAACGCGGCCTTTTTACGGTTCCTGGCCTT
TTGCTGGCCTTTTGCTCACATGTTCTTTCCTGCGTTATCCCCTGATTCTGTGGATAACCGTATTACCGCC
TTTGAGTGAGCTGATACCGCTCGCCGCAGCCGAACGACCGAGCGCAGCGAGTCAGTGAGCGAGGAAGCGG
AAGAGCGCCTGATGCGGTATTTTCTCCTTACGCATCTGTGCGGTATTTCACACCGCAATGGTGCACTCTC
AGTACAATCTGCTCTGATGCCGCATAGTTAAGCCAGTATACACTCCGCTATCGCTACGTGACTGGGTCAT
GGCTGCGCCCCGACACCCGCCAACACCCGCTGACGCGCCCTGACGGGCTTGTCTGCTCCCGGCATCCGCT
TACAGACAAGCTGTGACCGTCTCCGGGAGCTGCATGTGTCAGAGGTTTTCACCGTCATCACCGAAACGCG
CGAGGCAGCTGCGGTAAAGCTCATCAGCGTGGTCGTGAAGCGATTCACAGATGTCTGCCTGTTCATCCGC
GTCCAGCTCGTTGAGTTTCTCCAGAAGCGTTAATGTCTGGCTTCTGATAAAGCGGGCCATGTTAAGGGCG
GTTTTTTCCTGTTTGGTCACTGATGCCTCCGTGTAAGGGGGATTTCTGTTCATGGGGTAATGATACCGAT
GAAACGAGAGAGGATGCTCACGATACGGGTTACTGATGATGAACATGCCCGGTTACTGGAACGTTGTGAG
GGTAAACAACTGGCGGTATGGATGCGGCGGGACCAGAGAAAAATCACTCAGGGTCAATGCCAGCGCTTCG
TTAATACAGATGTAGGTGTT
