>Addgene plasmid #63996 | pST50Trc4-STRNDHFR | addgene partial sequence | sequence record 129305 | T7term 5'-GCTAGTTATTGCTCAGCGG-3'
TCGCTGAATACCGATTCCCAGTCATCCGGCTCGTAATCCGGAAAATGGGTGTCGCCTTCCACTTCTGCAT
CGATATGCGTCAGATACAGTTTTTGCGCTTTTGGCAAGAACTGTTCATAAACGCGTCCGCCGCCAATCAC
CATGATTTCTGGTACGTCACCACACGCCGCGATGGCTTCGTCGACCGATTTAACCCAGGTAACCCGATCA
TCGGTCCCGGGTTGACTGCTGAGGATAATATTTTTGCGGCCGGGCAAAGGCCTACCGATTGATTCCCAGG
TATGGCGCCCCATAATCACGGGTTTATTTAAGGTGTTGCGTTTAAACCAGGCGAGATCGGCAGGCAGGTT
CCATGGCATGGCGTTTTCCATGCCGATAACGCGATCTACCGCTAGCGCCGCAATCAGACTGATGGATCCC
TGGAAGTACAGGTTTTCACCACCACCACCACCAGATCCTTTCTCGAACTGCGGGTGGCTCCAGCTTGCCA
TATGTATATCTCCTTCTTAAAGTTAAACAAAATTATTTCCGGAGCCGGAGGGAAACCGTTGTGGTCTCCC
TATAGTGAGTCGTATTAATTTCGCGGGATCGATGCATGGTGCCAACACCTACATCTGTATTAACGAAGCG
CTGGCATTGACCCTGAGTGATTTT
